Addgene plasmid #147874: pAc5.1B-lambdaN-HA-DmNot1_1497-1717-G1562Y_W
Purpose: Insect Expression of DmNot1_1497-1717-G1562Y
Depositing lab: Elisa Izaurralde. Depositing organization: Max Planck Institute for Developmental Biology. Publication: A DDX6-CNOT1 complex and W-binding pockets in CNOT9 reveal direct links between miRNA target recognition and silencing. Chen Y, Boland A, Kuzuoglu-Ozturk D, Bawankar P, Loh B, Chang CT, Weichenrieder O, Izaurralde E. Mol Cell. 2014 Jun 5;54(5):737-50. doi: 10.1016/j.molcel.2014.03.034. Epub 2014 Apr 24. PubMed 24768540.
Backbone
  Vector backbone: Unknown
  Vector type: Insect Expression
Growth in bacteria
  Bacterial resistance: Ampicillin, 100 μg/mL
  Growth temperature: 37°C
  Growth strain: DH5alpha
  Copy number: Low Copy
Gene/Insert
  Gene/Insert name: DmNot1_1497-1717-G1562Y
  Species: D. melanogaster (fly)
  Entrez Gene: Not1 (a.k.a. Dmel_CG34407, CG1874, CG1884, CG34407, Dmel\CG34407, Dmel_CG1874, Dmel_CG1884, NOT, NOT1, anon-EST:Liang-1.29, anon-WO0118547.221, clone 1.29, not1)
  Cloning method: Unknown
Terms and licenses: Academic/Nonprofit Terms; Industry Terms: Not Available to Industry
Depositor comments: sequence given by NCBI: NM_001103772.2. Plasmids from this collection were made available to the research community and donated after the lab closed. Please note that the sequence provided by the depositing laboratory may be theoretical/predicted or based on Sanger sequencing results. There may be discrepancies between sequencing results obtained by Addgene and the depositor sequence. If an Addgene verified sequence is not available, please contact before placing your order to request that our lab fully sequence the plasmid.
How to cite: pAc5.1B-lambdaN-HA-DmNot1_1497-1717-G1562Y_W was a gift from Elisa Izaurralde (Addgene plasmid # 147874 ; http://n2t.net/addgene:147874 ; RRID:Addgene_147874)
