[The description below was written by a language model from this plasmid's Addgene catalogue record and pLannotate feature annotations shown in this document.]
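Description:
pAc5.1B-lambdaN-HA-DmNot1_1497-1717-G1562Y_W is a 6.2 kb insect-cell expression plasmid. The catalogue lists the backbone as unknown, but the name and feature layout point to a pAc5.1-type vector. It is propagated in E. coli through a ColE1/pUC-type origin and selected with ampicillin via a β-lactamase gene under its own promoter. The annotation describes the origin as high copy, whereas the catalogue lists the plasmid as low copy. Short annotated fragments of a tetracycline resistance gene and of SV40 large T antigen appear to be non-functional backbone remnants. No selection marker for insect cells is annotated.

Expression is driven by the constitutive Drosophila melanogaster actin 5C promoter and terminated by an SV40 polyadenylation signal. The reading frame starts with a short fragment of the bacteriophage lambda N protein, followed by a 27 nt HA epitope segment consistent with a single HA tag. Next comes the insert, residues 1497–1717 of Drosophila Not1 (the scaffold subunit of the CCR4-NOT deadenylase complex) carrying a G1562Y substitution. The insert itself is not annotated in the feature table but presumably occupies the gap between the HA tag and a downstream vector-derived V5 tag. The record does not show whether the V5 tag is translated in frame.

The lambda N peptide binds boxB RNA hairpins, so such fusions are typically used in tethering assays, in which a protein is artificially recruited to a boxB-containing reporter mRNA in Drosophila cells to measure its effect on translation or mRNA stability. HA allows detection of the fusion. The associated publication concerns CNOT1 interactions with DDX6 and CNOT9 in miRNA-mediated silencing, which suggests the point mutant tests an interaction surface. However, the record does not say what G1562Y disrupts or what the "_W" suffix means.
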