Features (pLannotate 1.2.2; 10 found; start..end, strand, type, name):
     56..2568    +  promoter       Ac5 promoter: Drosophila melanogaster actin 5C promoter
   2588..2653    +  CDS            N (fragment): REGN_LAMBD - Experimental evidence at protein level: Swiss-Prot protein existence level 1. Plays a role as a transcriptional antitermination factor that allows the virus to initiate its lytic phase. Activates expression of the delayed viral early genes by modifying host RNA polymerase (RNAP) into a form that is resistant to termination signals. This antitermination function requires the host NusA protein which serves to stabilize the interaction between antitermination protein N and host RNA polymerase. From Escherichia phage lambda (Bacteriophage lambda).
   2678..2704    +  CDS            3xHA (fragment): three tandem HA epitope tags
   3504..3545    +  CDS            V5 tag: epitope tag from simian virus 5
   3645..3779    -  polyA_signal   SV40 poly(A) signal: SV40 polyadenylation signal
   3802..3886    -  CDS            large T antigen (fragment): large T antigen from SV40 (simian virus 40)
   3887..4357    +  CDS            TcR (fragment): tetracycline efflux protein; tet; confers resistance to tetracycline
   4401..4989    -  rep_origin     ori: high-copy-number ColE1/pMB1/pBR322/pUC origin of replication
   5160..6020    -  CDS            AmpR: β-lactamase; bla; confers resistance to ampicillin, carbenicillin, and related antibiotics
   6021..6125    -  promoter       AmpR promoter: bla
>Addgene plasmid #147874 | pAc5.1B-lambdaN-HA-DmNot1_1497-1717-G1562Y_W | depositor full sequence | sequence record 290321 | Full Sequence
CTTCAAGGAATTAATTCTATATTCTAAAAACACAAATGATACTTCTAAAAAAAATCATGAATGGCATCAA
CTCTGAATCAAATCTTTGCAGATGCACCTACTTCTCATTTCCACTGTCACATCATTTTTCCAGATCTCGC
TGCCTGTTATGTGGCCCACAAACCAAGACACGTTTTATGGCCATTAAAGCTGGCTGATCGTCGCCAAACA
CCAAATACATATCAATATGTACATTCGAGAAAGAAGCGATCAAAGAAGCGTCTTCGGGCGAGTAGGAGAA
TGCGGAGGAGAAGGAGAACGAGCTGATCTAGTATCTCTCCACAATCCAATGCCAACTGACCAACTGGCCA
TATTCGGAGCAATTTGAAGCCAATTTCCATCGCCTGGCGATCGCTCCATTCTTGGCTATATGTTTTTCAC
CGTTCCCGGGGCCATTTTCAAAGACTCGTCGGTAAGATAAGATTGTGTCACTCGCTGTCTCTCTTCATTT
GTCGAAGAATGCTGAGGAATTTCGCGATGACGTCGGCGAGTATTTTGAAGAATGAGAATAATTTGTATTT
ATACGAAAATCAGTTAGTGGAATTTTCTACAAAAACATGTTATCTATAGATAATTTTGTTGCAAAATATG
TTGACTATGACAAAGATTGTATGTATATACCTTTAATGTATTCTCATTTTCTTATGTATTTATAATGGCA
ATGATGATACTGATGATATTTTAAGATGATGCCAGACCACAGGCTGATTTCTGCGTCTTTTGCCGAACGC
AGTGCATGTGCGGTTGTTGTTTTTTGGAATAGTTTCAATTTTCGGACTGTCCGCTTTGATTTCAGTTTCT
TGGCTTATTCAAAAAGCAAAGTAAAGCCAAAAAAGCGAGATGGCAATACCAAATGCGGCAAAACGGTAGT
GGAAGGAAAGGGGTGCGGGGCAGCGGAAGGAAGGGTGGGGCGGGGCGTGGCGGGGTCTGTGGCTGGGCGC
GACGTCACCGACGTTGGAGCCACTCCTTTGACCATGTGTGCGTGTGTGTATTATTCGTGTCTCGCCACTC
GCCGGTTGTTTTTTTCTTTTTATCTCGCTCTCTCTAGCGCCATCTCGTACGCATGCTCAACGCACCGCAT
GTTGCCGTGTCCTTTATGCGTCATTTTGGCTCGAAATAGGCAATTATTTAAACAAAGATTAGTCAACGAA
AACGCTAAAATAAATAAGTCTACAATATGGTTACTTATTGCCATGTGTGTGCAGCCAACGATAGCAACAA
AAGCAACAACACAGTGGCTTTCCCTCTTTCACTTTTTGTTTGCAAGCGCGTGCGAGCAAGACGGCACGAC
CGGCAAACGCAATTACGCTGACAAAGAGCAGACGAAGTTTTGGCCGAAAAACATCAAGGCGCCTGATACG
AATGCATTTGCAATAACAATTGCGATATTTAATATTGTTTATGAAGCTGTTTGACTTCAAAACACACAAA
AAAAAAAATAAAACAAATTATTTGAAAGAGAATTAGGAATCGGACAGCTTATCGTTACGGGCTAACAGCA
CACCGAGACGAAATAGCTTACCTGACGTCACAGCCTCTGGAAGAACTGCCGCCAAGCAGAGAGAGAGAGA
AAAAGAGGGAGAGCAGCTTAGACCGCATGTGCTTGTGTGTGAGGCGTCTCTCTCTTCGTCTCCTGTTTGC
GCAAACGCATAGACTGCACTGAGAAAATCGATTACCTATTTTTTATGAATGAATATTTGCACTATTACTA
TTCAAAACTATTAAGATAGCAATCACATTCAATAGCCAAATACTATACCACCTGAGCGATGCAACGAAAT
GATCAATTTGAGCAAAAATGCTGCATATTTAGGACGGCATCATTATAGAAATGCTTCTTGCTGTGTACTT
TTCTCTCGTCTGGCAGCTGTTTCGCCGTTATTGTTAAAACCGGCTTAAGTTAGGTGTGTTTTCTACGACT
AGTGATGCCCCTACTAGAAGATGTGTGTTGCACAAATGTCCCTGAATAACCAATTTGAAGTGCAGATAGC
AGTAAACGTAAGCTAATATGAATATTATTTAACTGTAATGTTTTAATATCGCTGGACATTACTAATAAAC
CCACTATAAACACATGTACATATGTATGTTTTGGCATACAATGAGTAGTTGGGGAAAAAATGTGTAAAAG
CACCGTGACCATCACAGCATAAAGATAACCAGCTGAAGTATCGAATATGAGTAACCCCCAAATTGAATCA
CATGCCGCAACTGATAGGACCCATGGAAGTACACTCTTCATGGCGATATACAAGACACACACAAGCACGA
ACACCCAGTTGCGGAGGAAATTCTCCGTAAATGAAAACCCAATCGGCGAACAATTCATACCCATATATGG
TAAAAGTTTTGAACGCGACTTGAGAGCGGAGAGCATTGCGGCTGATAAGGTTTTAGCGCTAAGCGGGCTT
TATAAAACGGGCTGCGGGACCAGTTTTCATATCACTACCGTTTGAGTTCTTGTGCTGTGTGGATACTCCT
CCCGACACAAAGCCGCTCCATCAGCCAGCAGTCGTCTAATCCAGAGACCCCGGATCGGGGTACCAACATG
GACGCACAAACACGACGACGTGAGCGTCGCGCTGAGAAACAAGCTCAATGGAAAGCTGCAAACGGTGGAT
CTCCTCCACATATGGCTTACCCATACGATGTTCCAGATTACGCTCCTCCAAGCTTAATTAAGATGCGCTA
TTCATACGTGGACGTAAACGTGAGCAACTTCCAGCTTATTGGTCAGCAGTTGGTACTGCCACCCAATACT
CCGTTCCTGCACGCCAATCCCGGAATCAAACACATGGTCGTCAACGCCGTGGAGCGCACGATAACCGACT
GGTTGCAGCCTATTGTGGACCGAAGCATCCGCATTGCCTGTGCCACCACCGAGCAGATCATCCGCAAGGA
CTTCGCCCTGGATGCTGACGAGAACCGAATGCGCACTGCCGCTCATCAGATGGTACGAAACCTTGCCGCC
TACATGGCCATGATTACCGGTAAGGATGAGATAGCGCGTGCTATTAGCCAGAATCTGCACAAGGCCTTGC
TGTCGGGTCTAAATGGGATGCCCAGCATGGCTGAGATCCAAGCTGCTGCTATGCAGTTAGCCAGCGAAAA
TGTTGAGCTAGTTTGCGCTTTCATTCAGAAAACATCTGCTGAAAAGGCAGCCGCAGAGATCGATAGGCGT
CTAAGCACCGATTTCGAGACCAGAAAAATTGCTCGTGAAGAGGGCAACCGCTTTGTGGACGCCCAGATCC
TCACCTATCAACAGGAGCGTCTTCCAGAAGCAGTGCGCATCAAGGTGGGCGCGGCTCCAGCTACACTTTA
TGCTGTGTACTCGGAGTTCGCTAGAAGCATACCTGGCTTCCAGCAGATGAGCGATCGCGATATTGCCCTG
TTTGTGCCCAAGCCGACGGATTTGTCTCAGCCAAATGTGTTTGCTAATTGATCTAGAGGGCCCGCGGTTC
GAAGGTAAGCCTATCCCTAACCCTCTCCTCGGTCTCGATTCTACGCGTACCGGTCATCATCACCATCACC
ATTGAGTTTAAACCCGCTGATCAGCCTCGACTGTGCCTTCTAAGGCCTGAGCTCGCTGATCAGCCTCGAT
CGAGGATCCAGACATGATAAGATACATTGATGAGTTTGGACAAACCACAACTAGAATGCAGTGAAAAAAA
TGCTTTATTTGTGAAATTTGTGATGCTATTGCTTTATTTGTAACCATTATAAGCTGCAATAAACAAGTTA
ACAACAACAATTGCATTCATTTTATGTTTCAGGTTCAGGGGGAGGTGTGGGAGGTTTTTTAAAGCAAGTA
AAACCTCTACAAATGTGGTATGGCTGATTATGATCAGTCGACCGATGCCCTTGAGAGCCTTCAACCCAGT
CAGCTCCTTCCGGTGGGCGCGGGGCATGACTATCGTCGCCGCACTTATGACTGTCTTCTTTATCATGCAA
CTCGTAGGACAGGTGCCGGCAGCGCTCTGGGTCATTTTCGGCGAGGACCGCTTTCGCTGGAGCGCGACGA
TGATCGGCCTGTCGCTTGCGGTATTCGGAATCTTGCACGCCCTCGCTCAAGCCTTCGTCACTGGTCCCGC
CACCAAACGTTTCGGCGAGAAGCAGGCCATTATCGCCGGCATGGCGGCCGACGCGCTGGGCTACGTCTTG
CTGGCGTTCGCGACGCGAGGCTGGATGGCCTTCCCCATTATGATTCTTCTCGCTTCCGGCGGCATCGGGA
TGCCCGCGTTGCAGGCCATGCTGTCCAGGCAGGTAGATGACGACCATCAGGGACAGCTTCAAGGATCGCT
CGCGGCTCTTACCAGCCAGCAAAAGGCCAGGAACCGTAAAAAGGCCGCGTTGCTGGCGTTTTTCCATAGG
CTCCGCCCCCCTGACGAGCATCACAAAAATCGACGCTCAAGTCAGAGGTGGCGAAACCCGACAGGACTAT
AAAGATACCAGGCGTTTCCCCCTGGAAGCTCCCTCGTGCGCTCTCCTGTTCCGACCCTGCCGCTTACCGG
ATACCTGTCCGCCTTTCTCCCTTCGGGAAGCGTGGCGCTTTCTCAATGCTCACGCTGTAGGTATCTCAGT
TCGGTGTAGGTCGTTCGCTCCAAGCTGGGCTGTGTGCACGAACCCCCCGTTCAGCCCGACCGCTGCGCCT
TATCCGGTAACTATCGTCTTGAGTCCAACCCGGTAAGACACGACTTATCGCCACTGGCAGCAGCCACTGG
TAACAGGATTAGCAGAGCGAGGTATGTAGGCGGTGCTACAGAGTTCTTGAAGTGGTGGCCTAACTACGGC
TACACTAGAAGGACAGTATTTGGTATCTGCGCTCTGCTGAAGCCAGTTACCTTCGGAAAAAGAGTTGGTA
GCTCTTGATCCGGCAAACAAACCACCGCTGGTAGCGGTGGTTTTTTTGTTTGCAAGCAGCAGATTACGCG
CAGAAAAAAAGGATCTCAAGAAGATCCTTTGATCTTTTCTACGGGGTCTGACGCTCAGTGGAACGAAAAC
TCACGTTAAGGGATTTTGGTCATGAGATTATCAAAAAGGATCTTCACCTAGATCCTTTTAAATTAAAAAT
GAAGTTTTAAATCAATCTAAAGTATATATGAGTAAACTTGGTCTGACAGTTACCAATGCTTAATCAGTGA
GGCACCTATCTCAGCGATCTGTCTATTTCGTTCATCCATAGTTGCCTGACTCCCCGTCGTGTAGATAACT
ACGATACGGGAGGGCTTACCATCTGGCCCCAGTGCTGCAATGATACCGCGAGACCCACGCTCACCGGCTC
CAGATTTATCAGCAATAAACCAGCCAGCCGGAAGGGCCGAGCGCAGAAGTGGTCCTGCAACTTTATCCGC
CTCCATCCAGTCTATTAATTGTTGCCGGGAAGCTAGAGTAAGTAGTTCGCCAGTTAATAGTTTGCGCAAC
GTTGTTGCCATTGCTGCAGGCATCGTGGTGTCACGCTCGTCGTTTGGTATGGCTTCATTCAGCTCCGGTT
CCCAACGATCAAGGCGAGTTACATGATCCCCCATGTTGTGCAAAAAAGCGGTTAGCTCCTTCGGTCCTCC
GATCGTTGTCAGAAGTAAGTTGGCCGCAGTGTTATCACTCATGGTTATGGCAGCACTGCATAATTCTCTT
ACTGTCATGCCATCCGTAAGATGCTTTTCTGTGACTGGTGAGTACTCAACCAAGTCATTCTGAGAATAGT
GTATGCGGCGACCGAGTTGCTCTTGCCCGGCGTCAACACGGGATAATACCGCGCCACATAGCAGAACTTT
AAAAGTGCTCATCATTGGAAAACGTTCTTCGGGGCGAAAACTCTCAAGGATCTTACCGCTGTTGAGATCC
AGTTCGATGTAACCCACTCGTGCACCCAACTGATCTTCAGCATCTTTTACTTTCACCAGCGTTTCTGGGT
GAGCAAAAACAGGAAGGCAAAATGCCGCAAAAAAGGGAATAAGGGCGACACGGAAATGTTGAATACTCAT
ACTCTTCCTTTTTCAATATTATTGAAGCATTTATCAGGGTTATTGTCTCATGAGCGGATACATATTTGAA
TGTATTTAGAAAAATAAACAAATAGGGGTTCCGCGCACATTTCCCCGAAAAGTGCCACCTGACGTCTAAG
AAACCATTATTATCATGACATTAACCTATAAAAATAGGCGTATCACGAGGCCCTTTCGT
